Addgene plasmid #224886: pRS416 CUP1pro-Htt103QdeltaP141-160-YFP
Purpose: Low copy plasmid for inducible yeast expression of the Htt exon 1 construct without the middle 20 amino acids of the proline-rich region (141-160) tagged with YFP using copper.
Depositing lab: Paul Herman.
Backbone
  Vector backbone: pRS416
  Backbone size w/o insert (bp): 6070
  Vector type: Yeast Expression
  Selectable markers: URA3
Growth in bacteria
  Bacterial resistance: Ampicillin, 100 μg/mL
  Growth temperature: 37°C
  Growth strain: DH5alpha
  Copy number: Low Copy
Gene/Insert
  Gene/Insert name: Htt103QdeltaP141-160 (alt name: HTT103QdeltaP(Truncation2+AVA))
  Species: H. sapiens (human)
  Insert size (bp): 432
  Mutation: deltaP141-160
  Entrez Gene: HTT (a.k.a. HD, IT15, LOMARS)
  Promoter: CUP1
  Tag / fusion protein: YFP (C terminal on insert)
  Cloning method: Golden Gate
  Sequencing primers: 5′ M13 FWD; 3′ M13 REV
Terms and licenses: Academic/Nonprofit Terms; Industry Terms: Not Available to Industry
How to cite: pRS416 CUP1pro-Htt103QdeltaP141-160-YFP was a gift from Paul Herman (Addgene plasmid # 224886 ; http://n2t.net/addgene:224886 ; RRID:Addgene_224886)
