[The description below was written by a language model from this plasmid's Addgene catalogue record and pLannotate feature annotations shown in this document.]
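Description:
pRS416 CUP1pro-Htt103QdeltaP141-160-YFP is a low-copy yeast expression shuttle plasmid built on the pRS416 centromeric backbone. In Saccharomyces cerevisiae it is maintained through a CEN6/ARS element, which keeps it at roughly one or a few copies per cell. It is selected through the URA3 marker, which complements uracil auxotrophy and can be counterselected with 5-FOA. In E. coli it replicates from a ColE1/pUC-type origin and carries the β-lactamase gene for ampicillin selection. The backbone also retains the usual pBluescript-derived remnants: an f1 origin, T7 and T3 promoters, lac promoter/operator sequences, a lacZα fragment and split pieces of the multiple cloning site that flank the inserted cassette.

The expression cassette, assembled by Golden Gate cloning, places a human huntingtin (HTT) exon 1 variant under the S. cerevisiae CUP1 metallothionein promoter, so expression is induced by adding copper. The insert encodes an expanded 103-glutamine tract and lacks the middle 20 amino acids of the proline-rich region (residues 141–160). It is fused at its C terminus to EYFP, and transcription ends at the CYC1 terminator. The feature table does not annotate the Htt segment itself, but an unannotated gap between the CUP1 promoter and the EYFP coding sequence is about the size of the stated 432 bp insert.

The record gives the plasmid's purpose only as copper-inducible expression of this YFP-tagged deletion construct in yeast. The design would suit fluorescence-based comparison of how this part of the proline-rich region affects the behaviour of polyglutamine-expanded Htt exon 1, though no specific assay is stated.
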