Features (pLannotate 1.2.2; 21 found; start..end, strand, type, name):
      5..48      -  misc_feature   MCS (fragment): pBluescript multiple cloning site
     61..79      -  promoter       T3 promoter: promoter for bacteriophage T3 RNA polymerase
    124..140     -  protein_bind   lac operator: The lac repressor binds to the lac operator to inhibit transcription in E. coli. This inhibition can be relieved by adding lactose or isopropyl-β-D-thiogalactopyranoside (IPTG). lac repressor encoded by lacI
    148..178     -  promoter       lac promoter: promoter for the E. coli lac operon
    193..214     -  protein_bind   CAP binding site: CAP binding activates transcription in the presence of cAMP. E. coli catabolite activator protein
    227..319     -  CDS            lacI (fragment): lac repressor; lacI; The lac repressor binds to the lac operator to inhibit transcription in E. coli. This inhibition can be relieved by adding lactose or isopropyl-β-D-thiogalactopyranoside (IPTG).
    502..1090    -  rep_origin     ori: high-copy-number ColE1/pMB1/pBR322/pUC origin of replication
   1261..2121    -  CDS            AmpR: β-lactamase; bla; confers resistance to ampicillin, carbenicillin, and related antibiotics
   2122..2226    -  promoter       AmpR promoter: bla
   2263..2766    +  misc_feature   CEN/ARS: S. cerevisiae CEN6 centromere fused to an autonomously replicating sequence
   2911..2960    +  misc_feature   bom (fragment): basis of mobility region from pBR322
   2968..3183    +  promoter       URA3 promoter: S. cerevisiae URA3
   3184..3987    +  CDS            URA3: orotidine-5'-phosphate decarboxylase, required for uracil biosynthesis; S. cerevisiae URA3; yeast auxotrophic marker, counterselectable with 5-fluoroorotic acid (5-FOA)
   4066..4117    +  misc_feature   bom (fragment): basis of mobility region from pBR322
   4145..4573    -  rep_origin     f1 ori (sequence partly withheld): f1 bacteriophage origin of replication; arrow indicates direction of (+) strand synthesis
   4577..4732    -  CDS            lacZα (fragment): LacZα fragment of β-galactosidase; lacZ fragment
   4740..4758    +  promoter       T7 promoter: promoter for bacteriophage T7 RNA polymerase
   4767..4829    -  misc_feature   MCS (fragment): pBluescript multiple cloning site
   4835..5069    +  promoter       CUP1 promoter: S. cerevisiae CUP1; inducible metallothionein promoter, regulated by Cu2+
   5523..6236    +  CDS            EYFP: enhanced YFP mammalian codon-optimized
   6243..6490    +  terminator     CYC1 terminator: S. cerevisiae CYC1; transcription terminator for CYC1
>Addgene plasmid #224886 | pRS416 CUP1pro-Htt103QdeltaP141-160-YFP | addgene full sequence | sequence record 448229 | Addgene NGS Result
TTTTGGGGATCCACTAGTTCTAGAGCGGCCGCCACCGCGGTGGAGCTCCAGCTTTTGTTCCCTTTAGTGA
GGGTTAATTGCGCGCTTGGCGTAATCATGGTCATAGCTGTTTCCTGTGTGAAATTGTTATCCGCTCACAA
TTCCACACAACATACGAGCCGGAAGCATAAAGTGTAAAGCCTGGGGTGCCTAATGAGTGAGCTAACTCAC
ATTAATTGCGTTGCGCTCACTGCCCGCTTTCCAGTCGGGAAACCTGTCGTGCCAGCTGCATTAATGAATC
GGCCAACGCGCGGGGAGAGGCGGTTTGCGTATTGGGCGCTCTTCCGCTTCCTCGCTCACTGACTCGCTGC
GCTCGGTCGTTCGGCTGCGGCGAGCGGTATCAGCTCACTCAAAGGCGGTAATACGGTTATCCACAGAATC
AGGGGATAACGCAGGAAAGAACATGTGAGCAAAAGGCCAGCAAAAGGCCAGGAACCGTAAAAAGGCCGCG
TTGCTGGCGTTTTTCCATAGGCTCCGCCCCCCTGACGAGCATCACAAAAATCGACGCTCAAGTCAGAGGT
GGCGAAACCCGACAGGACTATAAAGATACCAGGCGTTTCCCCCTGGAAGCTCCCTCGTGCGCTCTCCTGT
TCCGACCCTGCCGCTTACCGGATACCTGTCCGCCTTTCTCCCTTCGGGAAGCGTGGCGCTTTCTCATAGC
TCACGCTGTAGGTATCTCAGTTCGGTGTAGGTCGTTCGCTCCAAGCTGGGCTGTGTGCACGAACCCCCCG
TTCAGCCCGACCGCTGCGCCTTATCCGGTAACTATCGTCTTGAGTCCAACCCGGTAAGACACGACTTATC
GCCACTGGCAGCAGCCACTGGTAACAGGATTAGCAGAGCGAGGTATGTAGGCGGTGCTACAGAGTTCTTG
AAGTGGTGGCCTAACTACGGCTACACTAGAAGAACAGTATTTGGTATCTGCGCTCTGCTGAAGCCAGTTA
CCTTCGGAAAAAGAGTTGGTAGCTCTTGATCCGGCAAACAAACCACCGCTGGTAGCGGTGGTTTTTTTGT
TTGCAAGCAGCAGATTACGCGCAGAAAAAAAGGATCTCAAGAAGATCCTTTGATCTTTTCTACGGGGTCT
GACGCTCAGTGGAACGAAAACTCACGTTAAGGGATTTTGGTCATGAGATTATCAAAAAGGATCTTCACCT
AGATCCTTTTAAATTAAAAATGAAGTTTTAAATCAATCTAAAGTATATATGAGTAAACTTGGTCTGACAG
TTACCAATGCTTAATCAGTGAGGCACCTATCTCAGCGATCTGTCTATTTCGTTCATCCATAGTTGCCTGA
CTCCCCGTCGTGTAGATAACTACGATACGGGAGGGCTTACCATCTGGCCCCAGTGCTGCAATGATACCGC
GAGATCCACGCTCACCGGCTCCAGATTTATCAGCAATAAACCAGCCAGCCGGAAGGGCCGAGCGCAGAAG
TGGTCCTGCAACTTTATCCGCCTCCATCCAGTCTATTAATTGTTGCCGGGAAGCTAGAGTAAGTAGTTCG
CCAGTTAATAGTTTGCGCAACGTTGTTGCCATTGCTACAGGCATCGTGGTGTCACGCTCGTCGTTTGGTA
TGGCTTCATTCAGCTCCGGTTCCCAACGATCAAGGCGAGTTACATGATCCCCCATGTTGTGCAAAAAAGC
GGTTAGCTCCTTCGGTCCTCCGATCGTTGTCAGAAGTAAGTTGGCCGCAGTGTTATCACTCATGGTTATG
GCAGCACTGCATAATTCTCTTACTGTCATGCCATCCGTAAGATGCTTTTCTGTGACTGGTGAGTACTCAA
CCAAGTCATTCTGAGAATAGTGTATGCGGCGACCGAGTTGCTCTTGCCCGGCGTCAATACGGGATAATAC
CGCGCCACATAGCAGAACTTTAAAAGTGCTCATCATTGGAAAACGTTCTTCGGGGCGAAAACTCTCAAGG
ATCTTACCGCTGTTGAGATCCAGTTCGATGTAACCCACTCGTGCACCCAACTGATCTTCAGCATCTTTTA
CTTTCACCAGCGTTTCTGGGTGAGCAAAAACAGGAAGGCAAAATGCCGCAAAAAAGGGAATAAGGGCGAC
ACGGAAATGTTGAATACTCATACTCTTCCTTTTTCAATATTATTGAAGCATTTATCAGGGTTATTGTCTC
ATGAGCGGATACATATTTGAATGTATTTAGAAAAATAAACAAATAGGGGTTCCGCGCACATTTCCCCGAA
AAGTGCCACCTGGGTCCTTTTCATCACGTGCTATAAAAATAATTATAATTTAAATTTTTTAATATAAATA
TATAAATTAAAAATAGAAAGTAAAAAAAGAAATTAAAGAAAAAATAGTTTTTGTTTTCCGAAGATGTAAA
AGACTCTAGGGGGATCGCCAACAAATACTACCTTTTATCTTGCTCTTCCTGCTCTCAGGTATTAATGCCG
AATTGTTTCATCTTGTCTGTGTAGAAGACCACACACGAAAATCCTGTGATTTTACATTTTACTTATCGTT
AATCGAATGTATATCTATTTAATCTGCTTTTCTTGTCTAATAAATATATATGTAAAGTACGCTTTTTGTT
GAAATTTTTTAAACCTTTGTTTATTTTTTTTTCTTCATTCCGTAACTCTTCTACCTTCTTTATTTACTTT
CTAAAATCCAAATACAAAACATAAAAATAAATAAACACAGAGTAAATTCCCAAATTATTCCATCATTAAA
AGATACGAGGCGCGTGTAAGTTACAGGCAAGCGATCCGTCTAAGAAACCATTATTATCATGACATTAACC
TATAAAAATAGGCGTATCACGAGGCCCTTTGTCACAGCTTGTCTGTAAGCGGATGCCGGGAGCAGACAAG
CCCGTCAGGGCGCGTCAGCGGGTGTTGGCGGGTGTCGGGGCTGGCTTAACTATGCGGCATCAGAGCAGAT
TGTACTGAGAGTGCACCATACCACCTTTTCAATTCATCATTTTTTTTTTATTCTTTTTTTTGATTTCGGT
TTCCTTGAAATTTTTTTGATTCGGTAATCTCCGAACAGAAGGAAGAACGAAGGAAGGAGCACAGACTTAG
ATTGGTATATATACGCATATGTAGTGTTGAAGAAACATGAAATTGCCCAGTATTCTTAACCCAACTGCAC
AGAACAAAAACCTGCAGGAAACGAAGATAAATCATGTCGAAAGCTACATATAAGGAACGTGCTGCTACTC
ATCCTAGTCCTGTTGCTGCCAAGCTATTTAATATCATGCACGAAAAGCAAACAAACTTGTGTGCTTCATT
GGATGTTCGTACCACCAAGGAATTACTGGAGTTAGTTGAAGCATTAGGTCCCAAAATTTGTTTACTAAAA
ACACATGTGGATATCTTGACTGATTTTTCCATGGAGGGCACAGTTAAGCCGCTAAAGGCATTATCCGCCA
AGTACAATTTTTTACTCTTCGAAGACAGAAAATTTGCTGACATTGGTAATACAGTCAAATTGCAGTACTC
TGCGGGTGTATACAGAATAGCAGAATGGGCAGACATTACGAATGCACACGGTGTGGTGGGCCCAGGTATT
GTTAGCGGTTTGAAGCAGGCGGCAGAAGAAGTAACAAAGGAACCTAGAGGCCTTTTGATGTTAGCAGAAT
TGTCATGCAAGGGCTCCCTATCTACTGGAGAATATACTAAGGGTACTGTTGACATTGCGAAGAGCGACAA
AGATTTTGTTATCGGCTTTATTGCTCAAAGAGACATGGGTGGAAGAGATGAAGGTTACGATTGGTTGATT
ATGACACCCGGTGTGGGTTTAGATGACAAGGGAGATGCATTGGGTCAACAGTATAGAACCGTGGATGATG
TGGTGTCTACAGGATCTGACATTATTATTGTTGGAAGAGGACTATTTGCAAAGGGAAGGGATGCTAAGGT
AGAGGGTGAACGTTACAGAAAAGCAGGCTGGGAAGCATATTTGAGAAGATGCGGCCAGCAAAACTAAAAA
ACTGTATTATAAGTAAATGCATGTATACTAAACTCACAAATTAGAGCTTCAATTTAATTATATCAGTTAT
TACCCTATGCGGTGTGAAATACCGCACAGATGCGTAAGGAGAAAATACCGCATCAGGAAATTGTAAGCGT
TAATATTTTGTTAAAATTCGCGTTAAATTTTTGTTAAATCAGCTCATTTTTTAACCAATAGGCCGAAATC
GGCAAAATCCCTTATAAATCAAAAGAATAGACCGAGATAGGGT
[37 nt withheld, positions 4244-4280]
AAAGAACGTGGACTCCAACGTCAAAGG
[49 nt withheld, positions 4308-4356]
T
[91 nt withheld, positions 4358-4448]
G
[124 nt withheld, positions 4450-4573]
CCATTCGCCATTCAGGCTGCGCAACTGTTGGGAAGGGCGATCGGTGCGGGCCTCTTCGCTATTACGCCAG
CTGGCGAAAGGGGGATGTGCTGCAAGGCGATTAAGTTGGGTAACGCCAGGGTTTTCCCAGTCACGACGTT
GTAAAACGACGGCCAGTGAGCGCGCGTAATACGACTCACTATAGGGCGAATTGGGTACCGGGCCCCCCCT
CGAGGTCGACGGTATCGATAAGCTTGATATCGAATTCCTGCAGCCCCCAGTCTAGTTAGAAAAAGACATT
TTTGCTGTCAGTCACTGTCAAGAGATTCTTTTGCTGGCATTTCTTCTAGAAGCAAAAAGAGCGATGCGTC
TTTTCCGCTGAACCGTTCCAGCAAAAAAGACTACCAACGCAATATGGATTGTCAGAATCATATAAAAGAG
AAGCAAATAACTCCTTGTCTTGTATCAATTGCATTATAATATCTTCTTGTTAGTGCAATATCATATAGAA
GCCATCATGGCGACCCTGGAAAAGCTAATGAAGGCCTTCGAGTCCCTCAAAAGCTTCCAACAGCAGCAAC
AGCAACAACAGCAGCAACAGCAACAACAGCAGCAACAGCAACAACAGCAGCAACAGCAACAACAGCAGCA
ACAGCAACAACAGCAGCAACAGCAACAACAGCAGCAACAGCAACAACAGCAGCAACAGCAACAACAGCAG
CAACAGCAACAACAGCAGCAACAGCAACAACAGCAGCAACAGCAACAACAGCAGCAACAGCAACAACAGC
AGCAACAGCAACAACAGCAGCAACAGCAACAACAGCAGCAACAGCAACAACAGCAGCAACAGCAACAACC
GCCACCACCTCCCCCTCCACCCCCACCTCCTCAACTTCCTCAACCTCCTCCACAGGCAGCTGTGGCTGAG
GAGCCTCTGCACCGACCTCTAGAACTAGAGCTTATCGATAGCAAGGGCGAGGAGCTGTTCACCGGGGTGG
TGCCCATCCTGGTCGAGCTGGACGGCGACGTAAACGGCCACAAGTTCAGCGTGTCCGGCGAGGGCGAGGG
CGATGCCACCTACGGCAAGCTGACCCTGAAGTTCATCTGCACCACCGGCAAGCTGCCCGTGCCCTGGCCC
ACCCTCGTGACCACCTTCGGCTACGGCCTGCAGTGCTTCGCCCGCTACCCCGACCACATGAAGCAGCACG
ACTTCTTCAAGTCCGCCATGCCCGAAGGCTACGTCCAGGAGCGCACCATCTTCTTCAAGGACGACGGCAA
CTACAAGACCCGCGCCGAGGTGAAGTTCGAGGGCGACACCCTGGTGAACCGCATCGAGCTGAAGGGCATC
GACTTCAAGGAGGACGGCAACATCCTGGGGCACAAGCTGGAGTACAACTACAACAGCCACAACGTCTATA
TCATGGCCGACAAGCAGAAGAACGGCATCAAGGTGAACTTCAAGATCCGCCACAACATCGAGGACGGCAG
CGTGCAGCTCGCCGACCACTACCAGCAGAACACCCCCATCGGCGACGGCCCCGTGCTGCTGCCCGACAAC
CACTACCTGAGCTACCAGTCCGCCCTGAGCAAAGACCCCAACGAGAAGCGCGATCACATGGTCCTGCTGG
AGTTCGTGACCGCCGCCGGGATCACTCTCGGCATGGACGAGCTGTACAAGTAACTCGAGTCATGTAATTA
GTTATGTCACGCTTACATTCACGCCCTCCCCCCACATCCGCTCTAACCGAAAAGGAAGGAGTTAGACAAC
CTGAAGTCTAGGTCCCTATTTATTTTTTTATAGTTATGTTAGTATTAAGAACGTTATTTATATTTCAAAT
TTTTCTTTTTTTTCTGTACAGACGCGTGTACGCATGTAACATTATACTGAAAACCTTGCTTGAGAAGGTT
TTGGGACGCTCGAAGGCTTTAATTTGC
